Addgene plasmid #198606: pBad-HaloGFP-157-158
Purpose: Green fluorescent Ca2+ ion indicator for bacterial expression.
Depositing lab: Robert Campbell. Depositing organization: The University of Tokyo. Publication: Chemigenetic indicators based on synthetic chelators and green fluorescent protein. Zhu W, Takeuchi S, Imai S, Terada T, Ueda T, Nasu Y, Terai T, Campbell RE. Nat Chem Biol. 2023 Jan;19(1):38-44. doi: 10.1038/s41589-022-01134-z. Epub 2022 Sep 22. PubMed 36138142.
Backbone
  Vector backbone: PBad
  Backbone manufacturer: Invitrogen
  Backbone size w/o insert (bp): 4000
  Vector type: Bacterial Expression
Growth in bacteria
  Bacterial resistance: Ampicillin, 100 μg/mL
  Growth temperature: 37°C
  Growth strain: DH5alpha
  Copy number: High Copy
Gene/Insert
  Gene/Insert name: HaloGFP-157-158
  Species: Synthetic
  Insert size (bp): 1620
  Promoter: araBAD promoter
  Cloning method: Gibson Cloning
  Sequencing primers: 5′ pBAD forward; 3′ pBAD Reverse
Terms and licenses: Academic/Nonprofit Terms; Industry Terms: Not Available to Industry
How to cite: pBad-HaloGFP-157-158 was a gift from Robert Campbell (Addgene plasmid # 198606 ; http://n2t.net/addgene:198606 ; RRID:Addgene_198606)
