[The description below was written by a language model from this plasmid's Addgene catalogue record and pLannotate feature annotations shown in this document.]
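Description:
pBad-HaloGFP-157-158 is a bacterial expression plasmid built on the Invitrogen pBAD backbone, carrying a synthetic chemigenetic green fluorescent Ca2+ indicator scaffold. It is propagated in E. coli through a high-copy ColE1/pMB1-type origin and selected with ampicillin via the β-lactamase gene under its own promoter. A pBR322-derived bom region and a remnant fragment of rop are also present. The sequenced plasmid is about 5.7 kb, consistent with a roughly 4 kb backbone plus the 1.6 kb insert.

Expression is driven by the araBAD promoter, with the araC regulator encoded divergently on the opposite strand, so transcription is repressed in the absence of L-arabinose and induced in a dose-dependent manner when it is added. The open reading frame begins with the standard pBAD N-terminal leader: a short match annotated as part of a His-containing composite tag, the T7 gene 10 leader that aids translation, and the Xpress epitope with its enterokinase cleavage site. The payload is annotated as a HaloTag fragment, then a complete EGFP-type (cEGFP) coding sequence, then a second HaloTag fragment. This indicates that the fluorescent protein is inserted within the self-labelling dehalogenase, and the name suggests the insertion point lies between residues 157 and 158, although the record does not say so explicitly. The rrnB T1 and T2 terminators follow the cassette.

HaloTag binds chloroalkane ligands covalently. The associated publication title describes indicators that combine synthetic chelators with GFP, so Ca2+ sensing presumably depends on a chelator-bearing ligand attached to the protein, though the record does not name the ligand. The plasmid is suited to producing and purifying the protein in bacteria for in vitro characterisation or indicator engineering.
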