Features (pLannotate 1.2.2; 16 found; start..end, strand, type, name):
     21..305     +  promoter       araBAD promoter: araBAD; promoter of the L-arabinose operon of E. coli; the araC regulatory gene is transcribed in the opposite direction (Guzman et al., 1995)
    351..371     +  CDS            capTEV™ (fragment): composite tag for in vivo biotinylation, TEV protease cleavage, and 6xHis tagging
    372..404     +  CDS            T7 tag (gene 10 leader): leader peptide from bacteriophage T7 gene 10 promotes efficient translation in E. coli
    408..431     +  CDS            Xpress™ tag: Xpress™ epitope tag, including an enterokinase recognition and cleavage site
    447..915     +  CDS            HaloTag® (fragment): modified bacterial dehalogenase that forms covalent bonds with chloroalkane derivatives
    918..1643    +  CDS            cEGFP: cEGFP is a basic (constitutively fluorescent) green fluorescent protein published in 2008, derived from Aequorea victoria.
   1647..2066    +  CDS            HaloTag® (fragment): modified bacterial dehalogenase that forms covalent bonds with chloroalkane derivatives
   2159..2274    +  ncRNA          5S rRNA: Accession: RF00001 - 5S ribosomal RNA
   2278..2364    +  terminator     rrnB T1 terminator: Escherichia coli rrnB; transcription terminator T1 from the E. coli rrnB gene
   2456..2483    +  terminator     rrnB T2 terminator: transcription terminator T2 from the E. coli rrnB gene
   2502..2593    +  promoter       AmpR promoter: bla
   2594..3454    +  CDS            AmpR: β-lactamase; bla; confers resistance to ampicillin, carbenicillin, and related antibiotics
   3625..4213    +  rep_origin     ori: high-copy-number ColE1/pMB1/pBR322/pUC origin of replication
   4399..4539    -  misc_feature   bom: basis of mobility region from pBR322
   4641..4681    -  CDS            rop (fragment): Rop protein, which maintains plasmids at low copy number; rop
   4803..5681    -  CDS            araC: L-arabinose regulatory protein; araC
>Addgene plasmid #198606 | pBad-HaloGFP-157-158 | addgene full sequence | sequence record 389862 | Addgene NGS Result
CATACTCCCGCCATTCAGAGAAGAAACCAATTGTCCATATTGCATCAGACATTGCCGTCACTGCGTCTTT
TACTGGCTCTTCTCGCTAACCAAACCGGTAACCCCGCTTATTAAAAGCATTCTGTAACAAAGCGGGACCA
AAGCCATGACAAAAACGCGTAACAAAAGTGTCTATAATCACGGCAGAAAAGTCCACATTGATTATTTGCA
CGGCGTCACACTTTGCTATGCCATAGCATTTTTATCCATAAGATTAGCGGATCCTACCTGACGCTTTTTA
TCGCAACTCTCTACTGTTTCTCCATACCCGTTTTTTGGGCTAACAGGAGGAATTAACCATGGGGGGTTCT
CATCATCATCATCATCATGGTATGGCTAGCATGACTGGTGGACAGCAAATGGGTCGGGATCTGTACGACG
ATGACGATAAGGATCCGAGCTCGAGAATGGCAGAAATCGGTACTGGCTTTCCATTCGACCCCCATTATGT
GGAAGTCCTGGGCGAGCGCATGCACTACGTCGATGTTGGTCCGCGCGATGGCACCCCTGTGCTGTTCCTG
CACGGTAACCCGACCTCCTCCTACGTGTGGCGCAACATCATCCCGCATGTTGCACCGACCCATCGCTGCA
TTGCTCCAGACCTGATCGGTATGGGCAAATCCGACAAACCAGACCTGGGTTATTTCTTCGACGACCACGT
CCGCTTCATGGATGCCTTCATCGAAGCCCTGGGTCTGGAAGAGGTCGTCCTGGTCATTCACGACTGGGGC
TCCGCTCTGGGTTTCCACTGGGCCAAGCGCAATCCAGAGCGCGTCAAAGGTATTGCATTTATGGAGTTCA
TCCGCCCTATCCCGACCTGGGACGAATGGCCAGAATTTGCCCGCGAGACCTTCCAGGCCTTCCGCACCAC
CGACGGTGAAAACGTCTATATCAAGGCCGACAAGCAGAAGAACGGCATCAAGGCGAACTTCAAGATCCGC
CACAACATCGAGGACGGCGGCGTGCAGCTCGCCTACCACTACCAGCAGAACACCCCCATCGGCGACGGCC
CCGTGCTGCTGCCCGACAACCACTACCTGAGCGTCCAGTCCAAACTTTCGAAAGACCCCAACGAGAAGCG
CGATCACATGGTCCTGCTGGAGTTCGTGACCGCCGCCGGGATCACTCTCGGCATGGACGAGCTGTACAAG
GGCGGTACCGGAGGGAGCATGGTGAGCAAGGGCGAGGAGCTGTTCACCGGGGTGGTGCCCATCCTGGTCG
AGCTGGACGGCGACGTAAACGGCCACAAGTTCAGCGTGTCCGGCGAGGGTGAGGGCGATGCCACCTACGG
CAAGCTGACCCTGAAGTTCATCTGCACCACCGGCAAGCTGCCCGTGCCCTGGCCCACCCTCGTGACCACC
CTGACCTACGGCGTGCAGTGCTTCAGCCGCTACCCCGACCACATGAAGCAGCACGACTTCTTCAAGTCCG
CCATGCCCGAAGGCTACATCCAGGAGCGCACCATCTTCTTCAAGGACGACGGCAACTACAAGACCCGCGC
CGAGGTGAAGTTCGAGGGCGACACCCTGGTGAACCGCATCGAGCTGAAGGGCATCGACTTCAAGGAGGAC
GGCAACATCCTGGGGCATAAGCTGGAGTACAACCTTGGCCGCAAGCTGATCATCGATCAGAACGTTTTTA
TCGAGGGTACGCTGCCGATGGGTGTCGTCCGCCCGCTGACTGAAGTCGAGATGGACCATTACCGCGAGCC
GTTCCTGAATCCTGTTGACCGCGAGCCACTGTGGCGCTTCCCAAACGAGCTGCCAATCGCCGGTGAGCCA
GCGAACATCGTCGCGCTGGTCGAAGAATACATGGACTGGCTGCACCAGTCCCCTGTCCCGAAGCTGCTGT
TCTGGGGCACCCCAGGCGTTCTGATCCCACCGGCCGAAGCCGCTCGCCTGGCCAAAAGCCTGCCTAACTG
CAAGGCTGTGGACATCGGCCCGGGTCTGAATCTGCTGCAAGAAGACAACCCGGACCTGATCGGCAGCGAG
ATCGCGCGCTGGCTGTCGACGCTCGAGATTTCCGGCTGAAAGCTTGGCTGTTTTGGCGGATGAGAGAAGA
TTTTCAGCCTGATACAGATTAAATCAGAACGCAGAAGCGGTCTGATAAAACAGAATTTGCCTGGCGGCAG
TAGCGCGGTGGTCCCACCTGACCCCATGCCGAACTCAGAAGTGAAACGCCGTAGCGCCGATGGTAGTGTG
GGGTCTCCCCATGCGAGAGTAGGGAACTGCCAGGCATCAAATAAAACGAAAGGCTCAGTCGAAAGACTGG
GCCTTTCGTTTTATCTGTTGTTTGTCGGTGAACGCTCTCCTGAGTAGGACAAATCCGCCGGGAGCGGATT
TGAACGTTGCGAAGCAACGGCCCGGAGGGTGGCGGGCAGGACGCCCGCCATAAACTGCCAGGCATCAAAT
TAAGCAGAAGGCCATCCTGACGGATGGCCTTTTTGCGTTTCTACAAACTCTTTTGTTTATTTTTCTAAAT
ACATTCAAATATGTATCCGCTCATGAGACAATAACCCTGATAAATGCTTCAATAATATTGAAAAAGGAAG
AGTATGAGTATTCAACATTTCCGTGTCGCCCTTATTCCCTTTTTTGCGGCATTTTGCCTTCCTGTTTTTG
CTCACCCAGAAACGCTGGTGAAAGTAAAAGATGCTGAAGATCAGTTGGGTGCACGAGTGGGTTACATCGA
ACTGGATCTCAACAGCGGTAAGATCCTTGAGAGTTTTCGCCCCGAAGAACGTTTTCCAATGATGAGCACT
TTTAAAGTTCTGCTATGTGGCGCGGTATTATCCCGTGTTGACGCCGGGCAAGAGCAACTCGGTCGCCGCA
TACACTATTCTCAGAATGACTTGGTTGAGTACTCACCAGTCACAGAAAAGCATCTTACGGATGGCATGAC
AGTAAGAGAATTATGCAGTGCTGCCATAACCATGAGTGATAACACTGCGGCCAACTTACTTCTGACAACG
ATCGGAGGACCGAAGGAGCTAACCGCTTTTTTGCACAACATGGGGGATCATGTAACTCGCCTTGATCGTT
GGGAACCGGAGCTGAATGAAGCCATACCAAACGACGAGCGTGACACCACGATGCCTGTAGCAATGGCAAC
AACGTTGCGCAAACTATTAACTGGCGAACTACTTACTCTAGCTTCCCGGCAACAATTAATAGACTGGATG
GAGGCGGATAAAGTTGCAGGACCACTTCTGCGCTCGGCCCTTCCGGCTGGCTGGTTTATTGCTGATAAAT
CTGGAGCCGGTGAGCGTGGGTCTCGCGGTATCATTGCAGCACTGGGGCCAGATGGTAAGCCCTCCCGTAT
CGTAGTTATCTACACGACGGGGAGTCAGGCAACTATGGATGAACGAAATAGACAGATCGCTGAGATAGGT
GCCTCACTGATTAAGCATTGGTAACTGTCAGACCAAGTTTACTCATATATACTTTAGATTGATTTAAAAC
TTCATTTTTAATTTAAAAGGATCTAGGTGAAGATCCTTTTTGATAATCTCATGACCAAAATCCCTTAACG
TGAGTTTTCGTTCCACTGAGCGTCAGACCCCGTAGAAAAGATCAAAGGATCTTCTTGAGATCCTTTTTTT
CTGCGCGTAATCTGCTGCTTGCAAACAAAACAACCACCGCTACCAGCGGTGGTTTGTTTGCCGGATCAAG
AGCTACCAACTCTTTTTCCGAAGGTAACTGGCTTCAGCAGAGCGCAGATACCAAATACTGTCCTTCTAGT
GTAGCCGTAGTTAGGCCACCACTTCAAGAACTCTGTAGCACCGCCTACATACCTCGCTCTGCTAATCCTG
TTACCAGTGGCTGCTGCCAGTGGCGATAAGTCGTGTCTTACCGGGTTGGACTCAAGACGATAGTTACCGG
ATAAGGCGCAGCGGTCGGGCTGAACGGGGGGTTCGTGCACACAGCCCAGCTTGGAGCGAACGACCTACAC
CGAACTGAGATACCTACAGCGTGAGCTATGAGAAAGCGCCACGCTTCCCGAAGGGAGAAAGGCGGACAGG
TATCCGGTAAGCGGCAGGGTCGGAACAGGAGAGCGCACGAGGGAGCTTCCAGGGGGAAACGCCTGGTATC
TTTATAGTCCTGTCGGGTTTCGCCACCTCTGACTTGAGCGTCGATTTTTGTGATGCTCGTCAGGGGGGCG
GAGCCTATGGAAAAACGCCAGCAACGCGGCCTTTTTACGGTTCCTGGCCTTTTGCTGGCCTTTTGCTCAC
ATGTTCTTTCCTGCGTTATCCCCTGATTCTGTGGATAACCGTATTACCGCCTTTGAGTGAGCTGATACCG
CTCGCCGCAGCCGAACGACCGAGCGCAGCGAGTCAGTGAGCGAGGAAGCGGAAGAGCGCCTGATGCGGTA
TTTTCTCCTTACGCATCTGTGCGGTATTTCACACCGCATATGGTGCACTCTCAGTACAATCTGCTCTGAT
GCCGCATAGTTAAGCCAGTATACACTCCGCTATCGCTACGTGACTGGGTCATGGCTGCGCCCCGACACCC
GCCAACACCCGCTGACGCGCCCTGACGGGCTTGTCTGCTCCCGGCATCCGCTTACAGACAAGCTGTGACC
GTCTCCGGGAGCTGCATGTGTCAGAGGTTTTCACCGTCATCACCGAAACGCGCGAGGCAGCAGATCAATT
CGCGCGCGAAGGCGAAGCGGCATGCATAATGTGCCTGTCAAATGGACGAAGCAGGGATTCTGCAAACCCT
ATGCTACTCCGTCAAGCCGTCAATTGTCTGATTCGTTACCAATTATGACAACTTGACGGCTACATCATTC
ACTTTTTCTTCACAACCGGCACGGAACTCGCTCGGGCTGGCCCCGGTGCATTTTTTAAATACCCGCGAGA
AATAGAGTTGATCGTCAAAACCAACATTGCGACCGACGGTGGCGATAGGCATCCGGGTGGTGCTCAAAAG
CAGCTTCGCCTGGCTGATACGTTGGTCCTCGCGCCAGCTTAAGACGCTAATCCCTAACTGCTGGCGGAAA
AGATGTGACAGACGCGACGGCGACAAGCAAACATGCTGTGCGACGCTGGCGATATCAAAATTGCTGTCTG
CCAGGTGATCGCTGATGTACTGACAAGCCTCGCGTACCCGATTATCCATCGGTGGATGGAGCGACTCGTT
AATCGCTTCCATGCGCCGCAGTAACAATTGCTCAAGCAGATTTATCGCCAGCAGCTCCGAATAGCGCCCT
TCCCCTTGCCCGGCGTTAATGATTTGCCCAAACAGGTCGCTGAAATGCGGCTGGTGCGCTTCATCCGGGC
GAAAGAACCCCGTATTGGCAAATATTGACGGCCAGTTAAGCCATTCATGCCAGTAGGCGCGCGGACGAAA
GTAAACCCACTGGTGATACCATTCGCGAGCCTCCGGATGACGACCGTAGTGATGAATCTCTCCTGGCGGG
AACAGCAAAATATCACCCGGTCGGCAAACAAATTCTCGTCCCTGATTTTTCACCACCCCCTGACCGCGAA
TGGTGAGATTGAGAATATAACCTTTCATTCCCAGCGGTCGGTCGATAAAAAAATCGAGATAACCGTTGGC
CTCAATCGGCGTTAAACCCGCCACCAGATGGGCATTAAACGAGTATCCCGGCAGCAGGGGATCATTTTGC
GCTTCAGCCATACTTTT
